>Addgene plasmid #137753 | pAP233 | depositor full sequence | sequence record 265982 | pAP233 sequence 7968 bps
GTGCACCAATTTTTTACTTTTCTATTTTAGAATCTAGCATTTCCAATGCTTACTAATACTATTTTTGATT
TTTAACTTGTTTTAAAAAAGCACCTACTAATTAGGATTCTAGCTCTATATTCTAGTTATACATTCTCTAT
ATTCTAGCTCTATATTCTAGTTATACATTCTCTATATTCTAGCTCTATATTCTAGTTATACATTCTCTAT
ATTCTAGCTCTATATTCTAGTTATACATTCTCTATATTCTAGCTCTATATTCTAGTTATACATTCTCTAT
ATTCTAGCTCTATATTCTAGTTATACATTCTCTATATTCTAGCTCTATATTCTAGTTATACATTCTCTAA
AAAACATATATATATATACTACATATATATGTACAATTATTTTACCAAAAGAAATTTTTAAAACGGCTTA
ATTTCAATACTTTGATGCCATTTTTTTTTTGCAATTCTCGTACAATTATTTTACCAAAAGAAATTTTTAT
TAATTAGTTTTTTTGCATAAAAATAGGACTAGAAAATCAATTCTAATCCTATCAAAAATCTACTTGTTTA
ATCTATATGTATAGTACATAAATCCTCTATCATTTATTTTAGTTTCCCATACATCTAAAATTTTAGTATC
TAATAAAGATTCTATCATATTTGAAATTCTTTGCTGTGTTACTCCTAAATCTTTTGCTAATTCCTCTTGA
TTAATTCTTAATATATTTCCTTTTATTTTATCATCTTTGACCAATAAATCTTGCTTATATCTCATATGAG
TATATAATCTTAATTCTTCAGTTGAAATTATTCCCCAAATTACTGCCATGGTAACAAAGTAACTAATAGT
ATATTGTTTATCTATATTACATCTAACTTCTTTTACATTGTATGTATCTTTTATTCCTAGCTTTGTAACA
CCTTTTGTTTTTGTAATATAATCATTATGTTGAAGTTCTTTTAATGTTTCTCTTAATGTCTTTTCACTCA
TAACAATGTTTTTAACTTTCTTCTTACGTTTATAGGTTATCAGCTCCATTATATCGTCTATGTTTAATTC
TCTATCTTTATTGTTAAGTAACACATTATAGATAAACAATTGATTACCAGTCATTATTTTAACCCCTTTC
CTATTCTTATATTTCAAATCCTTTGAGTGCTTATGTGGCATATTGAACAAAGTATCTTCATCACTATATA
TAAAATCTGATTCTATTTTATTCCAACAATCACTATTAAACTCACAACCTGTACAACCAAAATTAACCGT
TTTAAGCTTCTCATACATATACTTGACTTGATATTCTAGCTCACTATTTGAAAGACTATTTTGTGATATA
TAGTTCCATTCTCTAGCAACGGATATTACTTGACTTAAACTTTTATTCCTCAATCTTAAAGTCACAACTA
TTTTTTGCAAATCTAGGTTTTTATGTCCATCTTTACTACCATTTTTTAAAATATCTACTATACAATTTGG
TAGCTTACTATCTAATATATATTTTGTATTAGTATTACCTACTGTTTTTACATCTTTGCAATATTTTTTA
GCTAACTTTTCTATGTCATATCTATATATATTTTTGTCTTGGTGTATTATTTTTACTTGTTTAGTAGTAT
TTTTAATATTATATGTATAAGGTACTCTTAATACTTGAGTAGATAAATTTGCTTGTTTATCTGCACCCAA
TTTATTTATTAATGTATTTGTAACTTCTGATACTAACTTAATGTTATTAGTTTTATTAATTAGCACATAA
ACATGGAATCCATTTCCACTATCAACTAGGATATGATAATGTAATCCTATCTTAGTAAATAAATTAATTA
TATCTTTATAATTAAAACCTTGTCCTAATTCTTTTTTGTCAAAATCAAATCCTAATGCATATCTATTTAT
TAAGTTTTCATTGGTTCCTGCTTTTCCATCAGTTGTACATAGGTTAAAAAATGTATTTTCATAATAAATA
TTTTTTGCGAAGGTAAATTCTACTATATCATCTATATTTTTAAAAAAAGTTGTTTTACTATATTCTTTAA
ATTCTTCTCCGAGTTCTAATTGTTTACTATTACTTTTATTATTTTGAAATACTCTAACATATTCATTATC
AATAAGATTATTTCCTTGTCCTATACCATCTCTAAATACTGCCATTAGAAATTTTTTCAACTTATATTTT
GAATCTAATTGTTCCATATATTTATTATCTCCTTATCTAGTTTTTTTAAGAGATAACACTACATTAAATA
TATACTTATTGACTAATCAACTTTTACAACTATTGAATAATTTTAGCTTAGTATGTATAATAATATTGTT
AAGATGCTAAAATTGATAGCAATATTATTATATAACTACAGATACTTAATCAGTTAGACCGATATTGGAG
TTGGTAGCTCCATAAACTCAATTGGTAGTTGAGTTGTCATTGTCTAGTAGTATTATCTCATTTTGTTGTT
ATCTTAAAATATTATTTTAAAAATACTCTGCTTGGTCGGCTTAGGGTATTTTTTTTGTTTAATTCCAATA
TTGGTTCAAACTCCTGTGTAATACTTTTGACACTTCCATCTGTATTGAATTGACAGTTGATATGGTATCT
CATTATTGGCTTGTTCTTATGTTTTTCTATGTATTTATTTTTTACTTTCAAATAATTTGTATTTCCATTT
TTAGTTATGTTTAACACACTATCCTTATTACTCAATAAAATTATTTTTTGTTTTAACATATGATTTATAG
AATCTAAAAATTGATATTGACTTATAATAGTACTTTCTACCTCTCTAGCTTTTTCTAGTGTTTCAAATTC
TTCAAACTCTGCTATATTGCTATAGTATAGCTTATCATTAATAATATTATCTGACAACTTTAATTCCATT
TTATAAAACAATTCCAAGTTATGTATAAAATTTTTAATGTTACAACATATAGACTTATTATTTGTTCTTA
TATGGTATCTCCATTTACTACTTCTAGCTCTCATGTTATATGCACAACTACTCCCAACATAAACATATAT
TGCTTGTTCTAACTCATATTTTTGTAAAATTTCAACATCATATCCAGTCAAATCGTACTCTCTCTTATAT
ACAAATGGTTTTTCTAATTTTTTGTTCAATAAATCTCCTCCTATTTCTTACTTAATTTAGCTAAAAATCT
ATTTATATTTCACCTCCTTTTTGACTTTAAGCCTACGAATACCATATTTATGATTATAACATCTTCTATT
TTTCCCAAATCCTTACATCTCCCCTAATTTTTAGACTTAAGGGCGAATTCTGCATCAAGCTAGCATAAAA
ATAAGAAGCCTGCATTTGCAGGCTTCTTATTTTTATGGTACCTTAAGACCCACTTTCACATTTAAGTTGT
TTTTCTAATCCGCATATGATCAATTCAAGGCCGAATAAGAAGGCTGGCTCTGCACCTTGGTGATCAAATA
ATTCGATAGCTTGTCGTAATAATGGCGGCATACTATCAGTAGTAGGTGTTTCCCTTTCTTCTTTAGCGAC
TTGATGCTCTTGATCTTCCAATACGCAACCTAAAGTAAAATGCCCCACAGCGCTGAGTGCATATAATGCA
TTCTCTAGTGAAAAACCTTGTTGGCATAAAAAGGCTAATTGATTTTCGAGAGTTTCATACTGTTTTTCTG
TAGGCCGTGTACCTAAATGTACTTTTGCTCCATCGCGATGACTTAGTAAAGCACATCTAAAACTTTTAGC
GTTATTACGTAAAAAATCTTGCCAGCTTTCCCCTTCTAAAGGGCAAAAGTGAGTATGGTGCCTATCTAAC
ATCTCAATGGCTAAGGCGTCGAGCAAAGCCCGCTTATTTTTTACATGCCAATACAATGTAGGCTGCTCTA
CACCTAGCTTCTGGGCGAGTTTACGGGTTGTTAAACCTTCGATTCCGACCTCATTAAGCAGCTCTAATGC
GCTGTTAATCACTTTACTTTTATCTAATCTAGACATCATTAATTCCTCCTTTTTGTTGACATTATATCAT
TGATAGAGTTATTTGTCAAACTAGTTTTTTATTTCGATGCCCTGGACTTCATGAAAAACTAAAAAAAATA
TTGACACTCTATCATTGATAGAGTATAATTAAAATAAGCTTGATCGTAGCGTTAACAGATCTGAGCTCCT
GCAGTAAAGGAGAAAATTTTATGTTGAAAAAATTATATAGAATAGTAATTAACATTATACTAGTATTAGT
AATACTTTACAGTGGATTTAATATATACTCAAAACTTACCAAATACAATCATGATACTAAAATATCCTCA
GAACTTCAAAAAAAAGAATATAAAAAAGAGGATTTATCAAAGATTAACAGTGATTTTAAATTTTGGCTTT
CTGTTGAGAATACAAATATAAATTATCCAGTTGTACAATCTAAAGATAATTCTTACTATCTTGACAAAGA
TTTTTATAAAAAAGATTCTATTTCTGGTACACTGTTTATGGATTATAGAAATAAATCTATTGATGACAAA
AATATCATAATATATGGACATAATATGAAAAATAAAACTATGTTCAACAACCTAAATAAGTTTAAAGATG
CTGACTTCTTTAAAAAAAATAATAAAATAAAAATAACCTTGAATGGAAAAGAATTTTTATATGATGTTTT
TTCTGCTTATATTGTAGAATCTGATTATGATTATCTAAAAACAAATTTTAATAATGAATCTGATTATCAA
AATTACATAAATGATATTACTTCTAAATCATTGTATAAATCTCCTATTAAGGTAAATAGCAATGATAAAA
TAGTTACACTTTCTACATGTACCTATGAATTTGATGATGCCAGAATGGTGATTCATGGTAGATTGATTTC
TCGAGGGGGTTCTAGTGGTGGTGGTGGTTCTGGTGGTGGTGGTTCTAGTGGTGTTAGTGGTTGGAGACTT
TTTAAGAAAATTTCTTAGGGATCCTATAAGTTTTAATAAAACTTTAAATAGAAAAAGGCTTCTCTCATGA
GAAGTCTTTTTTATTTAAAATAAATATAAAATAAAATAGAGGCTATAAATAGCCTCTATTTTATGTGAGA
AATCCCTAAATAAAAAGATGCCAGTGTGCTGGAATTCGCCCTTAGGCTGCGCTAGGGACCTCTTTAGCTC
CTTGGAAGCTGTCAGTAGTAGGGGATCGGTCTTGCCTTGCTCGTCGGTGATGTACTTCACCAGCTCCGCG
AAGTCGCTCTTCTTGATGGAGCGCATGGGGACGTGCTTGGCAATCACGCGCACCCCCCGGCCGTTTTAGC
GGCTAAAAAAGTCATGGCTCTGCCCTCGGGCGGACCACGCCCATCATGACCTTGCCAAGCTCGTCCTGCT
TCTCTTCGATCTTCGCCAGCAGGGCGAGGATCGTGGCATCACCGAACCGCGCCGTGCGCGGGTCGTCGGT
GAGCCAGAGTTTCAGCAGGCCGCCCAGGCGGCCCAGGTCGCCATTGATGCGGGCCAGCTCGCGGACGTGC
TCATAGTCCACGACGCCCGTGATTTTGTAGCCCTGGCCGACGGCCAGCAGGTAGGCCGACAGGCTCATGC
CGGCCGCCGCCGCCTTTTCCTCAATCGCTCTTCGTTCGTCTGGAAGGCAGTACACCTTGATAGGTGGGCT
GCCCTTCCTGGTTGGCTTGGTTTCATCAGCCATCCGCTTGCCCTCATCTGTTACGCCGGCGGTAGCCGGC
CAGCCTCGCAGAGCAGGATTCCCGTTGAGCACCGCCAGGTGCGAATAAGGGACAGTGAAGAAGGAACACC
CGCTCGCGGGTGGGCCTACTTCACCTATCCTGCCCGGCTGACGCCGTTGGATACACCAAGGAAAGTCTAC
ACGAACCCTTTGGCAAAATCCTGTATATCGTGCGAAAAAGGATGGATATACCGAAAAAATCGCTATAATG
ACCCCGAAGCAGGAAGGGCGAATTCTGCAGATCTGACCGGTCTCTGAAAATATAAAAACCACAGATTGAT
ACTAAAACCTTGGTTGTGTTGCTTTTCGGGGCTTAAATCAAGGAAAAATCCTTGTTTTAAGCCTTTCAAA
AAGAAACACAAGGTCTTTGTACTAACCTGTGGTTATGTATAAAATTGTAGATTTTAGGGTAACAAAAAAC
ACCGTATTTCTACGATGTTTTTGCTTAAATACTTGTTTTTAGTTACAGACAAACCTGAAGTTAACTATTT
ATCAATTCCTGCAATTCGTTTACAAAACGGCAAATGTGAAATCCGTCACATACTGCGTGATGAACTTGAA
TTGCCAAAGGAAGTATAATTTTGTTATCTTCTTTATAATATTTCCCCATAGTAAAAATAGGAATCAAATA
ATCATATCCTTTCTGCAAATTCAGATTAAAGCCATCGAAGGTTGACCACGGTATCATAGATACATTAAAA
ATGTTTTCCGGAGCATTTGGCTTTCCTTCCATTCTATGATTGTTTCCATACCGTTGCGTATCACTTTCAT
AATCTGCTAAAAATGATTTAAAGTCAGACTTACACTCAGTCCAAAGGCTGGAAAATGTTTCAGTATCATT
GTGAAATATTGTATAGCTTGGTATCATCTCATCATATATCCCCAATTCACCATCTTGATTGATTGCCGTC
CTAAACTCTGAATGGCGGTTTACAATCATTGCAATATAATAAAGCATTGCAGGATATAGTTTCATTCCCT
TTTCCTTTATTTGTGTGATATCCACTTTAACGGTCATGCTGTAGGTACAAGGTACACTTGCAAAGTAGTG
GTCAAAATACTCTTTTCTGTTCCAACTATTTTTATCAATTTTTTCAAATACCATCTAAGTTCCCTCTCAA
ATTCAAGTTTATCGCTCTAATGAACAAAGATATTATACCACATTTTTGTGAATTTTTCAACTTGCCCACT
TCGACTGCACTCCCGACTTAATAACTTCTTGAACACTTGCCGAAAAAGAAAAACTGCCGGGTACGTACCC
GGGGATCGATCCCCGGCCGAGCGCTCTTCCGCTTCCTCGCTCACTGACTCGCTGCGCTCGGTCGTTCGGC
TGCGGCGAGCGGTATCAGCTCACTCAAAGGCGGTAATACGGTTATCCACAGAATCAGGGGATAACGCAGG
AAAGAACATGTGAGCAAAAGGCCAGCAAAAGGCCAGGAACCGTAAAAAGGCCGCGTTGCTGGCGTTTTTC
CATAGGCTCCGCCCCCCTGACGAGCATCACAAAAATCGACGCTCAAGTCAGAGGTGGCGAAACCCGACAG
GACTATAAAGATACCAGGCGTTTCCCCCTTGAAGCTCCCTCGTGCGCTCTCCTGTTCCGACCCTGCCGCT
TACCGGATACCTGTCCGCCTTTCTCCCTTCGGGAAGCGTGGCGCTTTCTCATAGCTCACGCTGTAGGTAT
CTCAGTTCGGTGTAGGTCGTTCGCTCCAAGCTGGGCTGTGTGCACGAACCCCCCGTTCAGCCCGACCGCT
GCGCCTTATCCGGTAACTATCGTCTTGAGTCCAACCCGGTAAGACACGACTTATCGCCACTGGCAGCAGC
CACTGGTAACAGGATTAGCAGAGCGAGGTATGTAGGCGGTGCTACAGAGTTCTTGAAGTGGTGGCCTAAC
TACGGCTACACTAGAAGGACAGTATTTGGTATCTGCGCTCTGCTGAAGCCAGTTACCTTCGGAAAAAGAG
TTGGTAGCTCTTGATCCGGCAAACAAACCACCGCTGGTAGCGGTGGTTTTTTTGTTTGCAAGCAGCAGAT
TACGCGCAGAAAAAAAGGATCTCAAGAAGATCCTTTGATCTTTTCTACGGGGTCTGACGCTCAGTGGAAC
GAAAACTCACGTTAAGGGATTTTGGTCATGAAATGCAAGTTTCTAACTAACATACATCATAGTTACTAAA
CTATGGTAACTATAATTTTATTAACTATATTAAGCACTGATTAGTACTATAACTCAATATAAGCATATCC
CCTGTATCGTAACTAGAGAACCAAACGACGGAAAAAGCGATATAGATAAGTTTAGATA
Features (pLannotate 1.2.2; 8 found; start..end, strand, type, name):
   3333..3956    -  CDS            TetR: tetracycline repressor TetR; tetR from transposon Tn10; TetR binds to the tetracycline operator tetO to inhibit transcription. This inhibition can be relieved by adding tetracycline or doxycycline.
   4066..4084    +  protein_bind   tet operator: bacterial operator O1 for the tetR and tetA genes tetracycline repressor TetR
   4276..4297    -  promoter       URA3 promoter (fragment): S. cerevisiae URA3
   5129..5224    -  CDS            traI (fragment): TRAI6_ECOLX - Experimental evidence at protein level: Swiss-Prot protein existence level 1. The initiation process of transfer DNA synthesis requires the interaction of at least three plasmid-specific components (TraH, I, and J) at the transfer origin resulting in the assembly of a specialised nucleoprotein complex - the relaxosome. Site- and strand-specific cleavage at the transfer origin is dependent on TraI and TraJ. From Escherichia coli.
   5262..5633    -  CDS            traJ: oriT-recognizing protein; traJ
   5666..5775    -  oriT           oriT: incP origin of transfer
   6154..6774    -  CDS            catP: CAT2_CLOPF - Protein inferred from homology: Swiss-Prot protein existence level 3. This enzyme is an effector of chloramphenicol resistance in bacteria. From Clostridium perfringens.
   7137..7725    -  rep_origin     ori: high-copy-number ColE1/pMB1/pBR322/pUC origin of replication
