>Addgene plasmid #137753 | pAP233 | addgene full sequence | sequence record 274045 | Addgene NGS Result
GTGCACCAATTTTTTACTTTTCTATTTTAGAATCTAGCATTTCCAATGCTTACTAATACTATTTTTGATT
TTTAACTTGTTTTAAAAAAGCACCTACTAATTAGGATTCTAGCTCTATATTCTAGTTATACATTCTCTAT
ATTCTAGCTCTATATTCTAGTTATACATTCTCTATATTCTAGCTCTATATTCTAGTTATACATTCTCTAT
ATTCTAGCTCTATATTCTAGTTATACATTCTCTATATTCTAGCTCTATATTCTAGTTATACATTCTCTAT
ATTCTAGCTCTATATTCTAGTTATACATTCTCTATATTCTAGCTCTATATTCTAGTTATACATTCTCTAA
AAAACATATATATATATACTACATATATATGTACAATTATTTTACCAAAAGAAATTTTTAAAACGGCTTA
ATTTCAATACTTTGATGCCATTTTTTTTTTGCAATTCTCGTACAATTATTTTACCAAAAGAAATTTTTAT
TAATTAGTTTTTTTGCATAAAAATAGGACTAGAAAATCAATTCTAATCCTATCAAAAATCTACTTGTTTA
ATCTATATGTATAGTACATAAATCCTCTATCATTTATTTTAGTTTCCCATACATCTAAAATTTTAGTATC
TAATAAAGATTCTATCATATTTGAAATTCTTTGCTGTGTTACTCCTAAATCTTTTGCTAATTCCTCTTGA
TTAATTCTTAATATATTTCCTTTTATTTTATCATCTTTGACCAATAAATCTTGCTTATATCTCATATGAG
TATATAATCTTAATTCTTCAGTTGAAATTATTCCCCAAATTACTGCCATGGTAACAAAGTAACTAATAGT
ATATTGTTTATCTATATTACATCTAACTTCTTTTACATTGTATGTATCTTTTATTCCTAGCTTTGTAACA
CCTTTTGTTTTTGTAATATAATCATTATGTTGAAGTTCTTTTAATGTTTCTCTTAATGTCTTTTCACTCA
TAACAATGTTTTTAACTTTCTTCTTACGTTTATAGGTTATCAGCTCCATTATATCGTCTATGTTTAATTC
TCTATCTTTATTGTTAAGTAACACATTATAGATAAACAATTGATTACCAGTCATTATTTTAACCCCTTTC
CTATTCTTATATTTCAAATCCTTTGAGTGCTTATGTGGCATATTGAACAAAGTATCTTCATCACTATATA
TAAAATCTGATTCTATTTTATTCCAACAATCACTATTAAACTCACAACCTGTACAACCAAAATTAACCGT
TTTAAGCTTCTCATACATATACTTGACTTGATATTCTAGCTCACTATTTGAAAGACTATTTTGTGATATA
TAGTTCCATTCTCTAGCAACGGATATTACTTGACTTAAACTTTTATTCCTCAATCTTAAAGTCACAACTA
TTTTTTGCAAATCTAGGTTTTTATGTCCATCTTTACTACCATTTTTTAAAATATCTACTATACAATTTGG
TAGCTTACTATCTAATATATATTTTGTATTAGTATTACCTACTGTTTTTACATCTTTGCAATATTTTTTA
GCTAACTTTTCTATGTCATATCTATATATATTTTTGTCTTGGTGTATTATTTTTACTTGTTTAGTAGTAT
TTTTAATATTATATGTATAAGGTACTCTTAATACTTGAGTAGATAAATTTGCTTGTTTATCTGCACCCAA
TTTATTTATTAATGTATTTGTAACTTCTGATACTAACTTAATGTTATTAGTTTTATTAATTAGCACATAA
ACATGGAATCCATTTCCACTATCAACTAGGATATGATAATGTAATCCTATCTTAGTAAATAAATTAATTA
TATCTTTATAATTAAAACCTTGTCCTAATTCTTTTTTGTCAAAATCAAATCCTAATGCATATCTATTTAT
TAAGTTTTCATTGGTTCCTGCTTTTCCATCAGTTGTACATAGGTTAAAAAATGTATTTTCATAATAAATA
TTTTTTGCGAAGGTAAATTCTACTATATCATCTATATTTTTAAAAAAAGTTGTTTTACTATATTCTTTAA
ATTCTTCTCCGAGTTCTAATTGTTTACTATTACTTTTATTATTTTGAAATACTCTAACATATTCATTATC
AATAAGATTATTTCCTTGTCCTATACCATCTCTAAATACTGCCATTAGAAATTTTTTCAACTTATATTTT
GAATCTAATTGTTCCATATATTTATTATCTCCTTATCTAGTTTTTTTAAGAGATAACACTACATTAAATA
TATACTTATTGACTAATCAACTTTTACAACTATTGAATAATTTTAGCTTAGTATGTATAATAATATTGTT
AAGATGCTAAAATTGATAGCAATATTATTATATAACTACAGATACTTAATCAGTTAGACCGATATTGGAG
TTGGTAGCTCCATAAACTCAATTGGTAGTTGAGTTGTCATTGTCTAGTAGTATTATCTCATTTTGTTGTT
ATCTTAAAATATTATTTTAAAAATACTCTGCTTGGTCGGCTTAGGGTATTTTTTTTGTTTAATTCCAATA
TTGGTTCAAACTCCTGTGTAATACTTTTGACACTTCCATCTGTATTGAATTGACAGTTGATATGGTATCT
CATTATTGGCTTGTTCTTATGTTTTTCTATGTATTTATTTTTTACTTTCAAATAATTTGTATTTCCATTT
TTAGTTATGTTTAACACACTATCCTTATTACTCAATAAAATTATTTTTTGTTTTAACATATGATTTATAG
AATCTAAAAATTGATATTGACTTATAATAGTACTTTCTACCTCTCTAGCTTTTTCTAGTGTTTCAAATTC
TTCAAACTCTGCTATATTGCTATAGTATAGCTTATCATTAATAATATTATCTGACAACTTTAATTCCATT
TTATAAAACAATTCCAAGTTATGTATAAAATTTTTAATGTTACAACATATAGACTTATTATTTGTTCTTA
TATGGTATCTCCATTTACTACTTCTAGCTCTCATGTTATATGCACAACTACTCCCAACATAAACATATAT
TGCTTGTTCTAACTCATATTTTTGTAAAATTTCAACATCATATCCAGTCAAATCGTACTCTCTCTTATAT
ACAAATGGTTTTTCTAATTTTTTGTTCAATAAATCTCCTCCTATTTCTTACTTAATTTAGCTAAAAATCT
ATTTATATTTCACCTCCTTTTTGACTTTAAGCCTACGAATACCATATTTATGATTATAACATCTTCTATT
TTTCCCAAATCCTTACATCTCCCCTAATTTTTAGACTTAAGGGCGAATTCTGCATCAAGCTAGCATAAAA
ATAAGAAGCCTGCATTTGCAGGCTTCTTATTTTTATGGTACCTTAAGACCCACTTTCACATTTAAGTTGT
TTTTCTAATCCGCATATGATCAATTCAAGGCCGAATAAGAAGGCTGGCTCTGCACCTTGGTGATCAAATA
ATTCGATAGCTTGTCGTAATAATGGCGGCATACTATCAGTAGTAGGTGTTTCCCTTTCTTCTTTAGCGAC
TTGATGCTCTTGATCTTCCAATACGCAACCTAAAGTAAAATGCCCCACAGCGCTGAGTGCATATAATGCA
TTCTCTAGTGAAAAACCTTGTTGGCATAAAAAGGCTAATTGATTTTCGAGAGTTTCATACTGTTTTTCTG
TAGGCCGTGTACCTAAATGTACTTTTGCTCCATCGCGATGACTTAGTAAAGCACATCTAAAACTTTTAGC
GTTATTACGTAAAAAATCTTGCCAGCTTTCCCCTTCTAAAGGGCAAAAGTGAGTATGGTGCCTATCTAAC
ATCTCAATGGCTAAGGCGTCGAGCAAAGCCCGCTTATTTTTTACATGCCAATACAATGTAGGCTGCTCTA
CACCTAGCTTCTGGGCGAGTTTACGGGTTGTTAAACCTTCGATTCCGACCTCATTAAGCAGCTCTAATGC
GCTGTTAATCACTTTACTTTTATCTAATCTAGACATCATTAATTCCTCCTTTTTGTTGACATTATATCAT
TGATAGAGTTATTTGTCAAACTAGTTTTTTATTTCGATGCCCTGGACTTCATGAAAAACTAAAAAAAATA
TTGACACTCTATCATTGATAGAGTATAATTAAAATAAGCTTGATCGTAGCGTTAACAGATCTGAGCTCCT
GCAGTAAAGGAGAAAATTTTATGTTGAAAAAATTATATAGAATAGTAATTAACATTATACTAGTATTAGT
AATACTTTACAGTGGATTTAATATATACTCAAAACTTACCAAATACAATCATGATACTAAAATATCCTCA
GAACTTCAAAAAAAAGAATATAAAAAAGAGGATTTATCAAAGATTAACAGTGATTTTAAATTTTGGCTTT
CTGTTGAGAATACAAATATAAATTATCCAGTTGTACAATCTAAAGATAATTCTTACTATCTTGACAAAGA
TTTTTATAAAAAAGATTCTATTTCTGGTACACTGTTTATGGATTATAGAAATAAATCTATTGATGACAAA
AATATCATAATATATGGACATAATATGAAAAATAAAACTATGTTCAACAACCTAAATAAGTTTAAAGATG
CTGACTTCTTTAAAAAAAATAATAAAATAAAAATAACCTTGAATGGAAAAGAATTTTTATATGATGTTTT
TTCTGCTTATATTGTAGAATCTGATTATGATTATCTAAAAACAAATTTTAATAATGAATCTGATTATCAA
AATTACATAAATGATATTACTTCTAAATCATTGTATAAATCTCCTATTAAGGTAAATAGCAATGATAAAA
TAGTTACACTTTCTACATGTACCTATGAATTTGATGATGCCAGAATGGTGATTCATGGTAGATTGATTTC
TCGAGGGGGTTCTAGTGGTGGTGGTGGTTCTGGTGGTGGTGGTTCTAGTGGTGTTAGTGGTTGGAGACTT
TTTAAGAAAATTTCTTAGGGATCCTATAAGTTTTAATAAAACTTTAAATAGAAAAAGGCTTCTCTCATGA
GAAGTCTTTTTTATTTAAAATAAATATAAAATAAAATAGAGGCTATAAATAGCCTCTATTTTATGTGAGA
AATCCCTAAATAAAAAGATGCCAGTGTGCTGGAATTCGCCCTTAGGCTGCGCTAGGGACCTCTTTAGCTC
CTTGGAAGCTGTCAGTAGTAGGGGATCGGTCTTGCCTTGCTCGTCGGTGATGTACTTCACCAGCTCCGCG
AAGTCGCTCTTCTTGATGGAGCGCATGGGGACGTGCTTGGCAATCACGCGCACCCCCCGGCCGTTTTAGC
GGCTAAAAAAGTCATGGCTCTGCCCTCGGGCGGACCACGCCCATCATGACCTTGCCAAGCTCGTCCTGCT
TCTCTTCGATCTTCGCCAGCAGGGCGAGGATCGTGGCATCACCGAACCGCGCCGTGCGCGGGTCGTCGGT
GAGCCAGAGTTTCAGCAGGCCGCCCAGGCGGCCCAGGTCGCCATTGATGCGGGCCAGCTCGCGGACGTGC
TCATAGTCCACGACGCCCGTGATTTTGTAGCCCTGGCCGACGGCCAGCAGGTAGGCCGACAGGCTCATGC
CGGCCGCCGCCGCCTTTTCCTCAATCGCTCTTCGTTCGTCTGGAAGGCAGTACACCTTGATAGGTGGGCT
GCCCTTCCTGGTTGGCTTGGTTTCATCAGCCATCCGCTTGCCCTCATCTGTTACGCCGGCGGTAGCCGGC
CAGCCTCGCAGAGCAGGATTCCCGTTGAGCACCGCCAGGTGCGAATAAGGGACAGTGAAGAAGGAACACC
CGCTCGCGGGTGGGCCTACTTCACCTATCCTGCCCGGCTGACGCCGTTGGATACACCAAGGAAAGTCTAC
ACGAACCCTTTGGCAAAATCCTGTATATCGTGCGAAAAAGGATGGATATACCGAAAAAATCGCTATAATG
ACCCCGAAGCAGGAAGGGCGAATTCTGCAGATCTGACCGGTCTCTGAAAATATAAAAACCACAGATTGAT
ACTAAAACCTTGGTTGTGTTGCTTTTCGGGGCTTAAATCAAGGAAAAATCCTTGTTTTAAGCCTTTCAAA
AAGAAACACAAGGTCTTTGTACTAACCTGTGGTTATGTATAAAATTGTAGATTTTAGGGTAACAAAAAAC
ACCGTATTTCTACGATGTTTTTGCTTAAATACTTGTTTTTAGTTACAGACAAACCTGAAGTTAACTATTT
ATCAATTCCTGCAATTCGTTTACAAAACGGCAAATGTGAAATCCGTCACATACTGCGTGATGAACTTGAA
TTGCCAAAGGAAGTATAATTTTGTTATCTTCTTTATAATATTTCCCCATAGTAAAAATAGGAATCAAATA
ATCATATCCTTTCTGCAAATTCAGATTAAAGCCATCGAAGGTTGACCACGGTATCATAGATACATTAAAA
ATGTTTTCCGGAGCATTTGGCTTTCCTTCCATTCTATGATTGTTTCCATACCGTTGCGTATCACTTTCAT
AATCTGCTAAAAATGATTTAAAGTCAGACTTACACTCAGTCCAAAGGCTGGAAAATGTTTCAGTATCATT
GTGAAATATTGTATAGCTTGGTATCATCTCATCATATATCCCCAATTCACCATCTTGATTGATTGCCGTC
CTAAACTCTGAATGGCGGTTTACAATCATTGCAATATAATAAAGCATTGCAGGATATAGTTTCATTCCCT
TTTCCTTTATTTGTGTGATATCCACTTTAACGGTCATGCTGTAGGTACAAGGTACACTTGCAAAGTAGTG
GTCAAAATACTCTTTTCTGTTCCAACTATTTTTATCAATTTTTTCAAATACCATCTAAGTTCCCTCTCAA
ATTCAAGTTTATCGCTCTAATGAACAAAGATATTATACCACATTTTTGTGAATTTTTCAACTTGCCCACT
TCGACTGCACTCCCGACTTAATAACTTCTTGAACACTTGCCGAAAAAGAAAAACTGCCGGGTACGTACCC
GGGGATCGATCCCCGGCCGAGCGCTCTTCCGCTTCCTCGCTCACTGACTCGCTGCGCTCGGTCGTTCGGC
TGCGGCGAGCGGTATCAGCTCACTCAAAGGCGGTAATACGGTTATCCACAGAATCAGGGGATAACGCAGG
AAAGAACATGTGAGCAAAAGGCCAGCAAAAGGCCAGGAACCGTAAAAAGGCCGCGTTGCTGGCGTTTTTC
CATAGGCTCCGCCCCCCTGACGAGCATCACAAAAATCGACGCTCAAGTCAGAGGTGGCGAAACCCGACAG
GACTATAAAGATACCAGGCGTTTCCCCCTTGAAGCTCCCTCGTGCGCTCTCCTGTTCCGACCCTGCCGCT
TACCGGATACCTGTCCGCCTTTCTCCCTTCGGGAAGCGTGGCGCTTTCTCATAGCTCACGCTGTAGGTAT
CTCAGTTCGGTGTAGGTCGTTCGCTCCAAGCTGGGCTGTGTGCACGAACCCCCCGTTCAGCCCGACCGCT
GCGCCTTATCCGGTAACTATCGTCTTGAGTCCAACCCGGTAAGACACGACTTATCGCCACTGGCAGCAGC
CACTGGTAACAGGATTAGCAGAGCGAGGTATGTAGGCGGTGCTACAGAGTTCTTGAAGTGGTGGCCTAAC
TACGGCTACACTAGAAGAACAGTATTTGGTATCTGCGCTCTGCTGAAGCCAGTTACCTTCGGAAAAAGAG
TTGGTAGCTCTTGATCCGGCAAACAAACCACCGCTGGTAGCGGTGGTTTTTTTGTTTGCAAGCAGCAGAT
TACGCGCAGAAAAAAAGGATCTCAAGAAGATCCTTTGATCTTTTCTACGGGGTCTGACGCTCAGTGGAAC
GAAAACTCACGTTAAGGGATTTTGGTCATGAAATGCAAGTTTCTAACTAACATACATCATAGTTACTAAA
CTATGGTAACTATAATTTTATTAACTATATTAAGCACTGATTAGTACTATAACTCAATATAAGCATATCC
CCTGTATCGTAACTAGAGAACCAAACGACGGAAAAAGCGATATAGATAAGTTTAGATA
Features (pLannotate 1.2.2; 8 found; start..end, strand, type, name):
   3333..3956    -  CDS            TetR: tetracycline repressor TetR; tetR from transposon Tn10; TetR binds to the tetracycline operator tetO to inhibit transcription. This inhibition can be relieved by adding tetracycline or doxycycline.
   4066..4084    +  protein_bind   tet operator: bacterial operator O1 for the tetR and tetA genes tetracycline repressor TetR
   4276..4297    -  promoter       URA3 promoter (fragment): S. cerevisiae URA3
   5129..5224    -  CDS            traI (fragment): TRAI6_ECOLX - Experimental evidence at protein level: Swiss-Prot protein existence level 1. The initiation process of transfer DNA synthesis requires the interaction of at least three plasmid-specific components (TraH, I, and J) at the transfer origin resulting in the assembly of a specialised nucleoprotein complex - the relaxosome. Site- and strand-specific cleavage at the transfer origin is dependent on TraI and TraJ. From Escherichia coli.
   5262..5633    -  CDS            traJ: oriT-recognizing protein; traJ
   5666..5775    -  oriT           oriT: incP origin of transfer
   6154..6774    -  CDS            catP: CAT2_CLOPF - Protein inferred from homology: Swiss-Prot protein existence level 3. This enzyme is an effector of chloramphenicol resistance in bacteria. From Clostridium perfringens.
   7137..7725    -  rep_origin     ori: high-copy-number ColE1/pMB1/pBR322/pUC origin of replication
