[The description below was written by a language model from this plasmid's Addgene catalogue record and pLannotate feature annotations shown in this document.]
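Description:
pAP233 is a bacterial expression plasmid of about 8 kb built on the pRPF185 backbone, an E. coli–Clostridioides difficile shuttle vector with a tetracycline-inducible promoter system. The annotated features show a ColE1/pUC-type origin for propagation in E. coli and the catP chloramphenicol acetyltransferase gene, which provides chloramphenicol selection in E. coli and thiamphenicol selection in the clostridial host. An IncP origin of transfer with traJ (plus a traI fragment) allows the plasmid to be mobilised by conjugation from an E. coli donor. The automated annotation does not identify a clostridial replicon or the insert itself, so much of the sequence is unannotated. The short "URA3 promoter" fragment is probably a chance match rather than a functional part.

The payload is a 792 bp insert cloned between SacI and BamHI sites, both of which are retained. It encodes C. difficile sortase B (srtB) joined through a linker to a C-terminal HiBiTopt tag. HiBiT is the small peptide of a split NanoLuc-type luciferase that produces light only when it is complemented by the larger partner fragment; the "opt" suffix presumably denotes a version optimised for this host, though the record does not say so. Expression is driven by Ptet, controlled by the divergently encoded Tn10 TetR repressor acting on a tet operator, so transcription is switched on by adding a tetracycline-class inducer.

The stated purpose is an extracellular control for HiBiTopt experiments. The SrtB fusion serves as a reference protein whose tag is accessible from outside the cell, against which the topology of other tagged proteins can be compared. The associated study used this approach to examine surface exposure of the TcdC C-terminal domain.
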