Addgene plasmid #137753: pAP233
Purpose: Extracellular control for HiBiTopt experiments
Depositing lab: Wiep Klaas Smits. Depositing organization: Leiden University Medical Center. Publication: The C-terminal domain of Clostridioides difficile TcdC is exposed on the bacterial cell surface. Oliveira Paiva AM, de Jong L, Friggen AH, Smits WK, Corver J. J Bacteriol. 2020 Aug 31. pii: JB.00771-19. doi: 10.1128/JB.00771-19. PubMed 32868401.
Backbone
  Vector backbone: pRPF185
  Backbone manufacturer: Fagan and Fairweather
  Backbone size w/o insert (bp): 7176
  Total vector size (bp): 7968
  Modifications to backbone: SacI, BamHI digest
  Vector type: Bacterial Expression, Luciferase
  Selectable markers: thiamphenicol
Growth in bacteria
  Bacterial resistance: Chloramphenicol, 25 μg/mL
  Growth temperature: 37°C
  Growth strain: DH5alpha
  Copy number: Unknown
Gene/Insert
  Gene/Insert name: srtB-linker-hibitopt
  Species: Clostridioides difficile
  Insert size (bp): 792
  GenBank ID: YP_001089230.1
  Promoter: Ptet
  Tag / fusion protein: HiBiTopt (C terminal on insert)
  Cloning method: Restriction Enzyme; 5′ cloning site SacI (not destroyed); 3′ cloning site BamHI (not destroyed)
  Sequencing primers: 5′ CACCTCCTTTTTGACTTTAAGCCTACGAATACC (NF793); 3′ CACCGACGAGCAAGGCAAGACCG (NF794)
Terms and licenses: Academic/Nonprofit Terms; Industry Terms: Not Available to Industry
How to cite: pAP233 was a gift from Wiep Klaas Smits (Addgene plasmid # 137753 ; http://n2t.net/addgene:137753 ; RRID:Addgene_137753)
